Addgene plasmid #164447: GB1-PRD(703-868, P801G, C813S, S863C)-Strep
Purpose: Codon-optimized bacterial expression plasmid. Expresses GB1-His6-TEV-ALIX(703-868, P801G, C813S, S863C)-Strep.
Depositing lab: Lalit Deshmukh. Depositing organization: University of California, San Diego (UCSD). Publication: Mechanistic Roles of Tyrosine Phosphorylation in Reversible Amyloids, Autoinhibition, and Endosomal Membrane Association of ALIX. Elias RD, Ramaraju B, Deshmukh L. J Biol Chem. 2021 Oct 21:101328. doi: 10.1016/j.jbc.2021.101328. PubMed 34688656.
Backbone
  Vector backbone: pET-11a
  Backbone size w/o insert (bp): 5643
  Total vector size (bp): 6441
  Vector type: Bacterial Expression
Growth in bacteria
  Bacterial resistance: Ampicillin, 100 μg/mL
  Growth temperature: 37°C
  Growth strain: DH5alpha
  Copy number: Low Copy
Gene/Insert
  Gene/Insert name: GB1-His6-TEV-ALIX(703-868, P801G, C813S, S863C)-Strep (alt names: ALIX Proline Rich Domain; ALIX Proline Rich Region)
  Species: H. sapiens (human)
  Insert size (bp): 798
  Mutation: Proline 801 to Glycine, Cysteine 813 to Serine, Serine 863 to Cysteine
  Entrez Gene: PDCD6IP (a.k.a. AIP1, ALIX, DRIP4, HP95, MCPH29)
  Tag / fusion protein: GB1-His6-TEV (N terminal on insert); Strep tag (WSHPQFEK) (C terminal on insert)
Terms and licenses: Academic/Nonprofit Terms; Industry Terms: Not Available to Industry
How to cite: GB1-PRD(703-868, P801G, C813S, S863C)-Strep was a gift from Lalit Deshmukh (Addgene plasmid # 164447 ; http://n2t.net/addgene:164447 ; RRID:Addgene_164447)
