[The description below was written by a language model from this plasmid's Addgene catalogue record and pLannotate feature annotations shown in this document.]
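Description:
GB1-PRD(703-868, P801G, C813S, S863C)-Strep is a bacterial expression plasmid built on the pET-11a backbone, with a total size of about 6.4 kb. It is designed for IPTG-inducible production of a recombinant protein in E. coli strains that supply T7 RNA polymerase. The plasmid replicates from a pBR322-type ColE1 origin and retains the bom region and the rop gene, consistent with its low-copy designation. Selection is with ampicillin through the β-lactamase gene. The tetracycline-resistance sequences annotated in the feature table are only disrupted fragments left over from the backbone's pBR322 ancestry and are not a working marker. A plasmid-borne lacI gene supplies lac repressor, which binds the lac operator immediately downstream of the T7 promoter and keeps expression off until induction.

The codon-optimized 798 bp insert follows the T7 gene 10 ribosome binding site and is closed by the T7 terminator. It encodes a fusion that begins with the GB1 domain of streptococcal protein G, commonly used as a solubility and expression enhancer. A His6 tag and a TEV protease cleavage site come next, then residues 703–868 of human ALIX (PDCD6IP), which form its proline-rich domain, and finally a C-terminal Strep-tag II. The two affinity tags at opposite ends allow purification of full-length product, and TEV cleavage removes the GB1-His6 portion. The ALIX segment carries the substitutions P801G, C813S and S863C. The record does not state the rationale for these changes. The short gene 10-derived fragment annotated after the Strep tag appears to be backbone sequence rather than part of the described fusion. The associated work concerns tyrosine phosphorylation, reversible amyloid formation, autoinhibition and endosomal membrane association of ALIX.
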