Features (pLannotate 1.2.2; 21 found; start..end, strand, type, name):
      1..19      +  promoter       T7 promoter: promoter for bacteriophage T7 RNA polymerase
     20..44      +  protein_bind   lac operator: The lac repressor binds to the lac operator to inhibit transcription in E. coli. This inhibition can be relieved by adding lactose or isopropyl-β-D-thiogalactopyranoside (IPTG). lac repressor encoded by lacI
     59..81      +  RBS            RBS: efficient ribosome binding site from bacteriophage T7 gene 10 (Olins and Rangwala, 1989)
     95..256     +  CDS            spg (fragment): SPG1_STRSG - Experimental evidence at protein level: Swiss-Prot protein existence level 1. Binds to the constant Fc region of IgG with high affinity. From Streptococcus sp. group G.
    365..862     +  CDS            PDCD6IP (fragment): PDC6I_HUMAN - Also known as AIP1, ALIX, KIAA1375. Experimental evidence at protein level: Swiss-Prot protein existence level 1. (Microbial infection) Involved in HIV-1 virus budding. Can replace TSG101 it its role of supporting HIV-1 release; this function requires the interaction with CHMP4B. The ESCRT machinery also functions in topologically equivalent membrane fission events, such as enveloped virus budding (HIV-1 and other lentiviruses). From Homo sapiens (Human).
    863..886     +  CDS            Strep-Tag II: peptide that binds Strep-Tactin®, an engineered form of streptavidin
    897..946     +  CDS            SET1 (fragment): solubility-enhancement tag derived from T7 phage gene 10B
    954..1001    +  terminator     T7 terminator: transcription terminator for bacteriophage T7 RNA polymerase
   1024..1128    -  CDS            TcR (fragment): tetracycline efflux protein; tet; confers resistance to tetracycline
   1176..1204    -  promoter       tet promoter: E. coli promoter for tetracycline efflux protein gene
   1317..1421    +  promoter       AmpR promoter: bla
   1422..2282    +  CDS            AmpR: β-lactamase; bla; confers resistance to ampicillin, carbenicillin, and related antibiotics
   2453..3041    +  rep_origin     ori: high-copy-number ColE1/pMB1/pBR322/pUC origin of replication
   3227..3366    -  misc_feature   bom: basis of mobility region from pBR322
   3468..3659    -  CDS            rop: Rop protein, which maintains plasmids at low copy number; rop
   3676..4056    +  CDS            YPB1_ECOLX: Protein predicted: Swiss-Prot protein existence level 4. From Escherichia coli.
   4298..4922    -  CDS            TcR (fragment): tetracycline efflux protein; tet; confers resistance to tetracycline
   4937..4958    -  protein_bind   CAP binding site: CAP binding activates transcription in the presence of cAMP. E. coli catabolite activator protein
   4971..6053    -  CDS            lacI: lac repressor; lacI; The lac repressor binds to the lac operator to inhibit transcription in E. coli. This inhibition can be relieved by adding lactose or isopropyl-β-D-thiogalactopyranoside (IPTG).
   6054..6131    -  promoter       lacI promoter: lacI
   6139..6418    -  CDS            TcR (fragment): tetracycline efflux protein; tet; confers resistance to tetracycline
>Addgene plasmid #164447 | GB1-PRD(703-868, P801G, C813S, S863C)-Strep | addgene full sequence | sequence record 324034 | Addgene NGS Result
TAATACGACTCACTATAGGGGAATTGTGAGCGGATAACAATTCCCCTCTAGAAATAATTTTGTTTAACTT
TAAGAAGGAGATATACATATGCAATACAAACTGGCGCTGAACGGCAAAACGCTGAAGGGTGAAACGACGA
CCGAGGCCGTTGATGCGGCCACGGCCGAGAAAGTGTTCAAGCAGTACGCCAACGACAACGGTGTTGATGG
CGAATGGACCTACGACGATGCGACCAAAACCTTCACCGTGACCGAACTGGTTCCGCGCGGCAGTATCGAA
GGTCGCATCCGCGAGAATCTGAAAGATAGCGGTCTGTTTCTGGAGCATCACCACCATCACCATGAAAATC
TGTACTTCCAAGGCGACGAACTGCTGAAAGATCTGCAGCAGAGCATTGCCCGCGAACCAAGCGCCCCAAG
CATCCCGACGCCAGCCTATCAGAGTAGTCCGGCGGGTGGTCATGCGCCGACCCCACCAACGCCGGCCCCA
CGTACGATGCCGCCAACCAAACCGCAACCACCAGCGCGTCCGCCACCACCAGTTCTCCCAGCCAATCGCG
CCCCAAGTGCGACCGCGCCAAGCCCAGTTGGTGCGGGTACCGCCGCGCCAGCGCCAAGTCAAACGCCGGG
TAGTGCCCCACCACCACAAGCGCAAGGCGGCCCATATCCGACGTACCCGGGCTATCCGGGCTACAGTCAG
ATGCCAATGCCGATGGGTTACAACCCATACGCGTACGGCCAGTATAACATGCCGTACCCACCGGTGTACC
ACCAGAGTCCGGGCCAAGCCCCATACCCGGGTCCACAGCAGCCAAGCTACCCGTTCCCGCAGCCACCACA
GCAATGCTACTACCCGCAGCAATGGAGCCATCCGCAGTTCGAAAAGTAAGGATCCGGCTGCTAACAAAGC
CCGAAAGGAAGCTGAGTTGGCTGCTGCCACCGCTGAGCAATAACTAGCATAACCCCTTGGGGCCTCTAAA
CGGGTCTTGAGGGGTTTTTTGCTGAAAGGAGGAACTATATCCGGATATCCCGCAAGAGGCCCGGCAGTAC
CGGCATAACCAAGCCTATGCCTACAGCATCCAGGGTGACGGTGCCGAGGATGACGATGAGCGCATTGTTA
GATTTCATACACGGTGCCTGACTGCGTTAGCAATTTAACTGTGATAAACTACCGCATTAAAGCTTATCGA
TGATAAGCTGTCAAACATGAGAATTCTTGAAGACGAAAGGGCCTCGTGATACGCCTATTTTTATAGGTTA
ATGTCATGATAATAATGGTTTCTTAGACGTCAGGTGGCACTTTTCGGGGAAATGTGCGCGGAACCCCTAT
TTGTTTATTTTTCTAAATACATTCAAATATGTATCCGCTCATGAGACAATAACCCTGATAAATGCTTCAA
TAATATTGAAAAAGGAAGAGTATGAGTATTCAACATTTCCGTGTCGCCCTTATTCCCTTTTTTGCGGCAT
TTTGCCTTCCTGTTTTTGCTCACCCAGAAACGCTGGTGAAAGTAAAAGATGCTGAAGATCAGTTGGGTGC
ACGAGTGGGTTACATCGAACTGGATCTCAACAGCGGTAAGATCCTTGAGAGTTTTCGCCCCGAAGAACGT
TTTCCAATGATGAGCACTTTTAAAGTTCTGCTATGTGGCGCGGTATTATCCCGTGTTGACGCCGGGCAAG
AGCAACTCGGTCGCCGCATACACTATTCTCAGAATGACTTGGTTGAGTACTCACCAGTCACAGAAAAGCA
TCTTACGGATGGCATGACAGTAAGAGAATTATGCAGTGCTGCCATAACCATGAGTGATAACACTGCGGCC
AACTTACTTCTGACAACGATCGGAGGACCGAAGGAGCTAACCGCTTTTTTGCACAACATGGGGGATCATG
TAACTCGCCTTGATCGTTGGGAACCGGAGCTGAATGAAGCCATACCAAACGACGAGCGTGACACCACGAT
GCCTGCAGCAATGGCAACAACGTTGCGCAAACTATTAACTGGCGAACTACTTACTCTAGCTTCCCGGCAA
CAATTAATAGACTGGATGGAGGCGGATAAAGTTGCAGGACCACTTCTGCGCTCGGCCCTTCCGGCTGGCT
GGTTTATTGCTGATAAATCTGGAGCCGGTGAGCGTGGGTCTCGCGGTATCATTGCAGCACTGGGGCCAGA
TGGTAAGCCCTCCCGTATCGTAGTTATCTACACGACGGGGAGTCAGGCAACTATGGATGAACGAAATAGA
CAGATCGCTGAGATAGGTGCCTCACTGATTAAGCATTGGTAACTGTCAGACCAAGTTTACTCATATATAC
TTTAGATTGATTTAAAACTTCATTTTTAATTTAAAAGGATCTAGGTGAAGATCCTTTTTGATAATCTCAT
GACCAAAATCCCTTAACGTGAGTTTTCGTTCCACTGAGCGTCAGACCCCGTAGAAAAGATCAAAGGATCT
TCTTGAGATCCTTTTTTTCTGCGCGTAATCTGCTGCTTGCAAACAAAAAAACCACCGCTACCAGCGGTGG
TTTGTTTGCCGGATCAAGAGCTACCAACTCTTTTTCCGAAGGTAACTGGCTTCAGCAGAGCGCAGATACC
AAATACTGTCCTTCTAGTGTAGCCGTAGTTAGGCCACCACTTCAAGAACTCTGTAGCACCGCCTACATAC
CTCGCTCTGCTAATCCTGTTACCAGTGGCTGCTGCCAGTGGCGATAAGTCGTGTCTTACCGGGTTGGACT
CAAGACGATAGTTACCGGATAAGGCGCAGCGGTCGGGCTGAACGGGGGGTTCGTGCACACAGCCCAGCTT
GGAGCGAACGACCTACACCGAACTGAGATACCTACAGCGTGAGCTATGAGAAAGCGCCACGCTTCCCGAA
GGGAGAAAGGCGGACAGGTATCCGGTAAGCGGCAGGGTCGGAACAGGAGAGCGCACGAGGGAGCTTCCAG
GGGGAAACGCCTGGTATCTTTATAGTCCTGTCGGGTTTCGCCACCTCTGACTTGAGCGTCGATTTTTGTG
ATGCTCGTCAGGGGGGCGGAGCCTATGGAAAAACGCCAGCAACGCGGCCTTTTTACGGTTCCTGGCCTTT
TGCTGGCCTTTTGCTCACATGTTCTTTCCTGCGTTATCCCCTGATTCTGTGGATAACCGTATTACCGCCT
TTGAGTGAGCTGATACCGCTCGCCGCAGCCGAACGACCGAGCGCAGCGAGTCAGTGAGCGAGGAAGCGGA
AGAGCGCCTGATGCGGTATTTTCTCCTTACGCATCTGTGCGGTATTTCACACCGCAATGGTGCACTCTCA
GTACAATCTGCTCTGATGCCGCATAGTTAAGCCAGTATACACTCCGCTATCGCTACGTGACTGGGTCATG
GCTGCGCCCCGACACCCGCCAACACCCGCTGACGCGCCCTGACGGGCTTGTCTGCTCCCGGCATCCGCTT
ACAGACAAGCTGTGACCGTCTCCGGGAGCTGCATGTGTCAGAGGTTTTCACCGTCATCACCGAAACGCGC
GAGGCAGCTGCGGTAAAGCTCATCAGCGTGGTCGTGAAGCGATTCACAGATGTCTGCCTGTTCATCCGCG
TCCAGCTCGTTGAGTTTCTCCAGAAGCGTTAATGTCTGGCTTCTGATAAAGCGGGCCATGTTAAGGGCGG
TTTTTTCCTGTTTGGTCACTGATGCCTCCGTGTAAGGGGGATTTCTGTTCATGGGGGTAATGATACCGAT
GAAACGAGAGAGGATGCTCACGATACGGGTTACTGATGATGAACATGCCCGGTTACTGGAACGTTGTGAG
GGTAAACAACTGGCGGTATGGATGCGGCGGGACCAGAGAAAAATCACTCAGGGTCAATGCCAGCGCTTCG
TTAATACAGATGTAGGTGTTCCACAGGGTAGCCAGCAGCATCCTGCGATGCAGATCCGGAACATAATGGT
GCAGGGCGCTGACTTCCGCGTTTCCAGACTTTACGAAACACGGAAACCGAAGACCATTCATGTTGTTGCT
CAGGTCGCAGACGTTTTGCAGCAGCAGTCGCTTCACGTTCGCTCGCGTATCGGTGATTCATTCTGCTAAC
CAGTAAGGCAACCCCGCCAGCCTAGCCGGGTCCTCAACGACAGGAGCACGATCATGCGCACCCGTGGCCA
GGACCCAACGCTGCCCGAGATGCGCCGCGTGCGGCTGCTGGAGATGGCGGACGCGATGGATATGTTCTGC
CAAGGGTTGGTTTGCGCATTCACAGTTCTCCGCAAGAATTGATTGGCTCCAATTCTTGGAGTGGTGAATC
CGTTAGCGAGGTGCCGCCGGCTTCCATTCAGGTCGAGGTGGCCCGGCTCCATGCACCGCGACGCAACGCG
GGGAGGCAGACAAGGTATAGGGCGGCGCCTACAATCCATGCCAACCCGTTCCATGTGCTCGCCGAGGCGG
CATAAATCGCCGTGACGATCAGCGGTCCAATGATCGAAGTTAGGCTGGTAAGAGCCGCGAGCGATCCTTG
AAGCTGTCCCTGATGGTCGTCATCTACCTGCCTGGACAGCATGGCCTGCAACGCGGGCATCCCGATGCCG
CCGGAAGCGAGAAGAATCATAATGGGGAAGGCCATCCAGCCTCGCGTCGCGAACGCCAGCAAGACGTAGC
CCAGCGCGTCGGCCGCCATGCCGGCGATAATGGCCTGCTTCTCGCCGAAACGTTTGGTGGCGGGACCAGT
GACGAAGGCTTGAGCGAGGGCGTGCAAGATTCCGAATACCGCAAGCGACAGGCCGATCATCGTCGCGCTC
CAGCGAAAGCGGTCCTCGCCGAAAATGACCCAGAGCGCTGCCGGCACCTGTCCTACGAGTTGCATGATAA
AGAAGACAGTCATAAGTGCGGCGACGATAGTCATGCCCCGCGCCCACCGGAAGGAGCTGACTGGGTTGAA
GGCTCTCAAGGGCATCGGTCGAGATCCCGGTGCCTAATGAGTGAGCTAACTTACATTAATTGCGTTGCGC
TCACTGCCCGCTTTCCAGTCGGGAAACCTGTCGTGCCAGCTGCATTAATGAATCGGCCAACGCGCGGGGA
GAGGCGGTTTGCGTATTGGGCGCCAGGGTGGTTTTTCTTTTCACCAGTGAGACGGGCAACAGCTGATTGC
CCTTCACCGCCTGGCCCTGAGAGAGTTGCAGCAAGCGGTCCACGCTGGTTTGCCCCAGCAGGCGAAAATC
CTGTTTGATGGTGGTTAACGGCGGGATATAACATGAGCTGTCTTCGGTATCGTCGTATCCCACTACCGAG
ATATCCGCACCAACGCGCAGCCCGGACTCGGTAATGGCGCGCATTGCGCCCAGCGCCATCTGATCGTTGG
CAACCAGCATCGCAGTGGGAACGATGCCCTCATTCAGCATTTGCATGGTTTGTTGAAAACCGGACATGGC
ACTCCAGTCGCCTTCCCGTTCCGCTATCGGCTGAATTTGATTGCGAGTGAGATATTTATGCCAGCCAGCC
AGACGCAGACGCGCCGAGACAGAACTTAATGGGCCCGCTAACAGCGCGATTTGCTGGTGACCCAATGCGA
CCAGATGCTCCACGCCCAGTCGCGTACCGTCTTCATGGGAGAAAATAATACTGTTGATGGGTGTCTGGTC
AGAGACATCAAGAAATAACGCCGGAACATTAGTGCAGGCAGCTTCCACAGCAATGGCATCCTGGTCATCC
AGCGGATAGTTAATGATCAGCCCACTGACGCGTTGCGCGAGAAGATTGTGCACCGCCGCTTTACAGGCTT
CGACGCCGCTTCGTTCTACCATCGACACCACCACGCTGGCACCCAGTTGATCGGCGCGAGATTTAATCGC
CGCGACAATTTGCGACGGCGCGTGCAGGGCCAGACTGGAGGTGGCAACGCCAATCAGCAACGACTGTTTG
CCCGCCAGTTGTTGTGCCACGCGGTTGGGAATGTAATTCAGCTCCGCCATCGCCGCTTCCACTTTTTCCC
GCGTTTTCGCAGAAACGTGGCTGGCCTGGTTCACCACGCGGGAAACGGTCTGATAAGAGACACCGGCATA
CTCTGCGACATCGTATAACGTTACTGGTTTCACATTCACCACCCTGAATTGACTCTCTTCCGGGCGCTAT
CATGCCATACCGCGAAAGGTTTTGCGCCATTCGATGGTGTCCGGGATCTCGACGCTCTCCCTTATGCGAC
TCCTGCATTAGGAAGCAGCCCAGTAGTAGGTTGAGGCCGTTGAGCACCGCCGCCGCAAGGAATGGTGCAT
GCAAGGAGATGGCGCCCAACAGTCCCCCGGCCACGGGGCCTGCCACCATACCCACGCCGAAACAAGCGCT
CATGAGCCCGAAGTGGCGAGCCCGATCTTCCCCATCGGTGATGTCGGCGATATAGGCGCCAGCAACCGCA
CCTGTGGCGCCGGTGATGCCGGCCACGATGCGTCCGGCGTAGAGGATCGAGATCTCGATCCCGCGAAAT
