>Addgene plasmid #164447 | GB1-PRD(703-868, P801G, C813S, S863C)-Strep | depositor partial sequence | sequence record 319179 | GB1-PRD(703-868, P801G, C813S, S863C)-Strep
CAATACAAACTGGCGCTGAACGGCAAAACGCTGAAGGGTGAAACGACGACCGAGGCCGTTGATGCGGCCA
CGGCCGAGAAAGTGTTCAAGCAGTACGCCAACGACAACGGTGTTGATGGCGAATGGACCTACGACGATGC
GACCAAAACCTTCACCGTGACCGAACTGGTTCCGCGCGGCAGTATCGAAGGTCGCATCCGCGAGAATCTG
AAAGATAGCGGTCTGTTTCTGGAGCATCACCACCATCACCATGAAAATCTGTACTTCCAAGGCGACGAAC
TGCTGAAAGATCTGCAGCAGAGCATTGCCCGCGAACCAAGCGCCCCAAGCATCCCGACGCCAGCCTATCA
GAGTAGTCCGGCGGGTGGTCATGCGCCGACCCCACCAACGCCGGCCCCACGTACGATGCCGCCAACCAAA
CCGCAACCACCAGCGCGTCCGCCACCACCAGTTCTCCCAGCCAATCGCGCCCCAAGTGCGACCGCGCCAA
GCCCAGTTGGTGCGGGTACCGCCGCGCCAGCGCCAAGTCAAACGCCGGGTAGTGCCCCACCACCACAAGC
GCAAGGCGGCCCATATCCGACGTACCCGGGCTATCCGGGCTACAGTCAGATGCCAATGCCGATGGGTTAC
AACCCATACGCGTACGGCCAGTATAACATGCCGTACCCACCGGTGTACCACCAGAGTCCGGGCCAAGCCC
CATACCCGGGTCCACAGCAGCCAAGCTACCCGTTCCCGCAGCCACCACAGCAATGCTACTACCCGCAGCA
ATGGAGCCATCCGCAGTTCGAAAAGTAA
